Addgene plasmid #214893: SPLICSFAST-ER-PM-P2A
Purpose: Expresses equimolar Plasma Membrane- and Endoplasmic Reticulum- targeted split-FAST fragments for Short-range ER-PM Contact sites
Depositing lab: Tito Calì.
Backbone
  Vector backbone: pcDNA3.1+
  Vector type: Mammalian Expression, Bacterial Expression
  Selectable markers: Neomycin (select with G418)
Growth in bacteria
  Bacterial resistance: Ampicillin, 100 μg/mL
  Growth temperature: 37°C
  Growth strain: DH5alpha
  Copy number: High Copy
Gene/Insert
  Gene/Insert name: SPLICSFAST-ER-PM-P2A
  Species: H. sapiens (human)
  Insert size (bp): 963
  Tag / fusion protein: none
Terms and licenses: Academic/Nonprofit Terms; Industry Terms: Not Available to Industry
How to cite: SPLICSFAST-ER-PM-P2A was a gift from Tito Calì (Addgene plasmid # 214893 ; http://n2t.net/addgene:214893 ; RRID:Addgene_214893)
