[The description below was written by a language model from this plasmid's Addgene catalogue record and pLannotate feature annotations shown in this document.]
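Description:
SPLICSFAST-ER-PM-P2A is a 6.3 kb mammalian expression plasmid built on the pcDNA3.1+ backbone. It is designed to report short-range contact sites between the endoplasmic reticulum and the plasma membrane using a split version of the FAST fluorogen-activating tag. It is propagated in E. coli as a high-copy plasmid through a ColE1/pUC-type origin with ampicillin selection (AmpR under its bla promoter). It also carries an f1 origin. For mammalian cells, an SV40 early promoter drives a neomycin resistance gene followed by an SV40 poly(A) signal, allowing G418 selection of stable transfectants.

The 963 bp insert sits downstream of the CMV immediate-early enhancer and promoter, with a T7 promoter just upstream, and is terminated by the bGH polyadenylation signal. Within it, the annotation detects a fragment matching SAC1 (SACM1L), a fragment matching SNAP25, and a large fragment derived from photoactive yellow protein, the scaffold from which FAST was engineered. The SAC1 portion presumably provides ER anchoring and the SNAP25 portion plasma membrane targeting, although the record does not spell out these assignments. The smaller split-FAST fragment and the P2A sequence named in the construct title are not annotated in the feature table. A short partial FLAG-like match lies between the SAC1 and SNAP25 regions, but the catalogue lists no tag. The P2A self-cleaving peptide lets a single transcript yield both targeted fragments in equimolar amounts. The two halves can then complement only where the membranes are closely apposed, generating a fluorescent signal in the presence of the FAST fluorogen. Short matches to an HIV-1 LTR, ble and lacI are likely annotation artefacts of the backbone sequence.
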