Features (pLannotate 1.2.2; 23 found; start..end, strand, type, name):
    816..920     -  promoter       AmpR promoter: bla
    979..1031    -  misc_feature   bom (fragment): basis of mobility region from pBR322
   1186..1565    +  enhancer       CMV enhancer: human cytomegalovirus immediate early enhancer
   1566..1769    +  promoter       CMV promoter: human cytomegalovirus (CMV) immediate early promoter
   1765..1798    +  LTR            5' LTR (truncated) (fragment): truncated 5' long terminal repeat (LTR) from HIV-1
   1814..1832    +  promoter       T7 promoter: promoter for bacteriophage T7 RNA polymerase
   1945..2145    +  CDS            SACM1L (fragment): SAC1_BOVIN - Also known as SAC1 From Bos taurus (Bovine).
   2152..2168    +  CDS            3xFLAG (fragment): three tandem FLAG® epitope tags
   2269..2406    +  CDS            SNAP25 (fragment): SNP25_BOVIN - Experimental evidence at protein level: Swiss-Prot protein existence level 1. t-SNARE involved in the molecular regulation of neurotransmitter release. May play an important role in the synaptic function of specific neuronal systems. Associates with proteins involved in vesicle docking and membrane fusion. Regulates plasma membrane recycling through its interaction with CENPF. Modulates the gating characteristics of the delayed rectifier voltage-dependent potassium channel KCNB1 in pancreatic beta cells (By similarity). From Bos taurus (Bovine).
   2458..2799    +  CDS            pyp (fragment): PYP_HALHA - Experimental evidence at protein level: Swiss-Prot protein existence level 1. Photoactive blue light protein. Probably functions as a photoreceptor for a negative phototaxis response. From Halorhodospira halophila (Ectothiorhodospira halophila).
   2846..3070    +  polyA_signal   bGH poly(A) signal: bovine growth hormone polyadenylation signal
   3074..3095    +  promoter       SV40 promoter (fragment): SV40 enhancer and early promoter
   3116..3544    +  rep_origin     f1 ori (sequence partly withheld): f1 bacteriophage origin of replication; arrow indicates direction of (+) strand synthesis
   3558..3887    +  promoter       SV40 promoter: SV40 enhancer and early promoter
   3954..4745    +  CDS            neo: KKA2_KLEPN - Also known as kan, nptII. Experimental evidence at protein level: Swiss-Prot protein existence level 1. Resistance to kanamycin, neomycin, paromomycin, ribostamycin, butirosin and gentamicin B. From Klebsiella pneumoniae.
   4769..4927    +  CDS            ble (fragment): BLE_KLEPN - Experimental evidence at protein level: Swiss-Prot protein existence level 1. Binding protein with a strong affinity to the bleomycin family of antibiotics. Binds to CL990; an antimitotic-antibiotic compound. From Klebsiella pneumoniae.
   4922..5043    +  polyA_signal   SV40 poly(A) signal: SV40 polyadenylation signal
   5116..5132    -  protein_bind   lac operator: The lac repressor binds to the lac operator to inhibit transcription in E. coli. This inhibition can be relieved by adding lactose or isopropyl-β-D-thiogalactopyranoside (IPTG). lac repressor encoded by lacI
   5140..5170    -  promoter       lac promoter: promoter for the E. coli lac operon
   5185..5206    -  protein_bind   CAP binding site: CAP binding activates transcription in the presence of cAMP. E. coli catabolite activator protein
   5219..5311    -  CDS            lacI (fragment): lac repressor; lacI; The lac repressor binds to the lac operator to inhibit transcription in E. coli. This inhibition can be relieved by adding lactose or isopropyl-β-D-thiogalactopyranoside (IPTG).
   5494..6082    -  rep_origin     ori: high-copy-number ColE1/pMB1/pBR322/pUC origin of replication
   6253..815     -  CDS            AmpR (across the origin): β-lactamase; bla; confers resistance to ampicillin, carbenicillin, and related antibiotics
>Addgene plasmid #214893 | SPLICSFAST-ER-PM-P2A | addgene full sequence | sequence record 423479 | Addgene NGS Result
TTTCGTTCATCCATAGTTGCCTGACTCCCCGTCGTGTAGATAACTACGATACGGGAGGGCTTACCATCTG
GCCCCAGTGCTGCAATGATACCGCGAGACCCACGCTCACCGGCTCCAGATTTATCAGCAATAAACCAGCC
AGCCGGAAGGGCCGAGCGCAGAAGTGGTCCTGCAACTTTATCCGCCTCCATCCAGTCTATTAATTGTTGC
CGGGAAGCTAGAGTAAGTAGTTCGCCAGTTAATAGTTTGCGCAACGTTGTTGCCATTGCTACAGGCATCG
TGGTGTCACGCTCGTCGTTTGGTATGGCTTCATTCAGCTCCGGTTCCCAACGATCAAGGCGAGTTACATG
ATCCCCCATGTTGTGCAAAAAAGCGGTTAGCTCCTTCGGTCCTCCGATCGTTGTCAGAAGTAAGTTGGCC
GCAGTGTTATCACTCATGGTTATGGCAGCACTGCATAATTCTCTTACTGTCATGCCATCCGTAAGATGCT
TTTCTGTGACTGGTGAGTACTCAACCAAGTCATTCTGAGAATAGTGTATGCGGCGACCGAGTTGCTCTTG
CCCGGCGTCAATACGGGATAATACCGCGCCACATAGCAGAACTTTAAAAGTGCTCATCATTGGAAAACGT
TCTTCGGGGCGAAAACTCTCAAGGATCTTACCGCTGTTGAGATCCAGTTCGATGTAACCCACTCGTGCAC
CCAACTGATCTTCAGCATCTTTTACTTTCACCAGCGTTTCTGGGTGAGCAAAAACAGGAAGGCAAAATGC
CGCAAAAAAGGGAATAAGGGCGACACGGAAATGTTGAATACTCATACTCTTCCTTTTTCAATATTATTGA
AGCATTTATCAGGGTTATTGTCTCATGAGCGGATACATATTTGAATGTATTTAGAAAAATAAACAAATAG
GGGTTCCGCGCACATTTCCCCGAAAAGTGCCACCTGACGTCGACGGATCGGGAGATCTCCCGATCCCCTA
TGGTGCACTCTCAGTACAATCTGCTCTGATGCCGCATAGTTAAGCCAGTATCTGCTCCCTGCTTGTGTGT
TGGAGGTCGCTGAGTAGTGCGCGAGCAAAATTTAAGCTACAACAAGGCAAGGCTTGACCGACAATTGCAT
GAAGAATCTGCTTAGGGTTAGGCGTTTTGCGCTGCTTCGCGATGTACGGGCCAGATATACGCGTTGACAT
TGATTATTGACTAGTTATTAATAGTAATCAATTACGGGGTCATTAGTTCATAGCCCATATATGGAGTTCC
GCGTTACATAACTTACGGTAAATGGCCCGCCTGGCTGACCGCCCAACGACCCCCGCCCATTGACGTCAAT
AATGACGTATGTTCCCATAGTAACGCCAATAGGGACTTTCCATTGACGTCAATGGGTGGAGTATTTACGG
TAAACTGCCCACTTGGCAGTACATCAAGTGTATCATATGCCAAGTACGCCCCCTATTGACGTCAATGACG
GTAAATGGCCCGCCTGGCATTATGCCCAGTACATGACCTTATGGGACTTTCCTACTTGGCAGTACATCTA
CGTATTAGTCATCGCTATTACCATGGTGATGCGGTTTTGGCAGTACATCAATGGGCGTGGATAGCGGTTT
GACTCACGGGGATTTCCAAGTCTCCACCCCATTGACGTCAATGGGAGTTTGTTTTGGCACCAAAATCAAC
GGGACTTTCCAAAATGTCGTAACAACTCCGCCCCATTGACGCAAATGGGCGGTAGGCGTGTACGGTGGGA
GGTCTATATAAGCAGAGCTCTCTGGCTAACTAGAGAACCCACTGCTTACTGGCTTATCGAAATTAATACG
ACTCACTATAGGGAGACCCAAGCTGGCTAGCGCCACCATGGGCGATAGCTACTGGGTGTTTGTGAAGCGG
GAATTCGGCGGCGACGGCGGATCCGGAGGCGGCGATATCTCTAAGCTGCGGGTGTTCCTGGCTCTGCCTA
TCATCATGGTGGTGGCTTTCAGCATGTGCATCATCTGCCTGCTGATGGCCGGAGACACCTGGACCGAGAC
CCTGGCCTACGTGCTGTTTTGGGGTGTGGCCAGCATCGGCACATTCTTCATTATTCTGTACAACGGCAAG
GACTTCGTGGACGCCCCTAGACTGGTGCAGAAGGAAAAGATCGACGATATCGACTACAAAGATGATGATG
ACAAGCTGAAGGAGCTGGCCTGTGGATCCGGCGCCACCAACTTCAGCCTGCTGAAGCAAGCCGGCGACGT
GGAAGAGAACCCTGGTCCCAGATCTATGGAGCAGAAACTGATCAGCGAGGAAGATCTGTGCGGCCTGTTC
ATCTGTCCTTGCAACAAGCTCAAAAGCAGCGACGCTTATAAGAAGGCCTGGGGCAACAACCAGGACGGCG
TGGTCGCCTCTCAGCCAGCCAGAGTGGGCAGCGGCGGCTCCAGCGGATCTCGGGGCTCTGATGGCAGCGA
CGGCTCCATGGAACACGTGGCCTTTGGAAGCGAGGACATCGAGAATACACTGGCCAAGATGGACGACGGA
CAGCTGGACGGCCTTGCCTTTGGCGCTATCCAGCTGGACGGCGATGGCAACATCCTGCAGTACAATGCCG
CCGAGGGCGACATCACCGGCAGAGACCCCAAGCAGGTTATCGGCAAAAACTTCTTCAAGGATGTGGCTCC
AGGCACCGACAGCCCCGAGTTCTACGGCAAGTTCAAGGAAGGCGTCGCCAGCGGCAATCTGAACACAATG
TTCGAGTGGATGATCCCTACAAGCAGAGGCCCTACCAAGGTGAAGGTGCACATGAAAAAGGCCCTGAGCT
GACTCGAGTCTAGAGGGCCCGTTTAAACCCGCTGATCAGCCTCGACTGTGCCTTCTAGTTGCCAGCCATC
TGTTGTTTGCCCCTCCCCCGTGCCTTCCTTGACCCTGGAAGGTGCCACTCCCACTGTCCTTTCCTAATAA
AATGAGGAAATTGCATCGCATTGTCTGAGTAGGTGTCATTCTATTCTGGGGGGTGGGGTGGGGCAGGACA
GCAAGGGGGAGGATTGGGAAGACAATAGCAGGCATGCTGGGGATGCGGTGGGCTCTATGGCTTCTGAGGC
GGAAAGAACCAGCTGGGGCTCTAGGGGGTATCCCC
[124 nt withheld, positions 3116-3239]
C
[91 nt withheld, positions 3241-3331]
A
[49 nt withheld, positions 3333-3381]
CCTTTGACGTTGGAGTCCACGTTCTTT
[37 nt withheld, positions 3409-3445]
ACCCTATCTCGGTCTATTCTTTTGATTTATAAGGGATTTTGCCGATTTCGGCCTATTGGTTAAAAAATGA
GCTGATTTAACAAAAATTTAACGCGAATTAATTCTGTGGAATGTGTGTCAGTTAGGGTGTGGAAAGTCCC
CAGGCTCCCCAGCAGGCAGAAGTATGCAAAGCATGCATCTCAATTAGTCAGCAACCAGGTGTGGAAAGTC
CCCAGGCTCCCCAGCAGGCAGAAGTATGCAAAGCATGCATCTCAATTAGTCAGCAACCATAGTCCCGCCC
CTAACTCCGCCCATCCCGCCCCTAACTCCGCCCAGTTCCGCCCATTCTCCGCCCCATGGCTGACTAATTT
TTTTTATTTATGCAGAGGCCGAGGCCGCCTCTGCCTCTGAGCTATTCCAGAAGTAGTGAGGAGGCTTTTT
TGGAGGCCTAGGCTTTTGCAAAAAGCTCCCGGGAGCTTGTATATCCATTTTCGGATCTGATCAAGAGACA
GGATGAGGATCGTTTCGCATGATTGAACAAGATGGATTGCACGCAGGTTCTCCGGCCGCTTGGGTGGAGA
GGCTATTCGGCTATGACTGGGCACAACAGACAATCGGCTGCTCTGATGCCGCCGTGTTCCGGCTGTCAGC
GCAGGGGCGCCCGGTTCTTTTTGTCAAGACCGACCTGTCCGGTGCCCTGAATGAACTGCAGGACGAGGCA
GCGCGGCTATCGTGGCTGGCCACGACGGGCGTTCCTTGCGCAGCTGTGCTCGACGTTGTCACTGAAGCGG
GAAGGGACTGGCTGCTATTGGGCGAAGTGCCGGGGCAGGATCTCCTGTCATCTCACCTTGCTCCTGCCGA
GAAAGTATCCATCATGGCTGATGCAATGCGGCGGCTGCATACGCTTGATCCGGCTACCTGCCCATTCGAC
CACCAAGCGAAACATCGCATCGAGCGAGCACGTACTCGGATGGAAGCCGGTCTTGTCGATCAGGATGATC
TGGACGAAGAGCATCAGGGGCTCGCGCCAGCCGAACTGTTCGCCAGGCTCAAGGCGCGCATGCCCGACGG
CGAGGATCTCGTCGTGACCCATGGCGATGCCTGCTTGCCGAATATCATGGTGGAAAATGGCCGCTTTTCT
GGATTCATCGACTGTGGCCGGCTGGGTGTGGCGGACCGCTATCAGGACATAGCGTTGGCTACCCGTGATA
TTGCTGAAGAGCTTGGCGGCGAATGGGCTGACCGCTTCCTCGTGCTTTACGGTATCGCCGCTCCCGATTC
GCAGCGCATCGCCTTCTATCGCCTTCTTGACGAGTTCTTCTGAGCGGGACTCTGGGGTTCGAAATGACCG
ACCAAGCGACGCCCAACCTGCCATCACGAGATTTCGATTCCACCGCCGCCTTCTATGAAAGGTTGGGCTT
CGGAATCGTTTTCCGGGACGCCGGCTGGATGATCCTCCAGCGCGGGGATCTCATGCTGGAGTTCTTCGCC
CACCCCAACTTGTTTATTGCAGCTTATAATGGTTACAAATAAAGCAATAGCATCACAAATTTCACAAATA
AAGCATTTTTTTCACTGCATTCTAGTTGTGGTTTGTCCAAACTCATCAATGTATCTTATCATGTCTGTAT
ACCGTCGACCTCTAGCTAGAGCTTGGCGTAATCATGGTCATAGCTGTTTCCTGTGTGAAATTGTTATCCG
CTCACAATTCCACACAACATACGAGCCGGAAGCATAAAGTGTAAAGCCTGGGGTGCCTAATGAGTGAGCT
AACTCACATTAATTGCGTTGCGCTCACTGCCCGCTTTCCAGTCGGGAAACCTGTCGTGCCAGCTGCATTA
ATGAATCGGCCAACGCGCGGGGAGAGGCGGTTTGCGTATTGGGCGCTCTTCCGCTTCCTCGCTCACTGAC
TCGCTGCGCTCGGTCGTTCGGCTGCGGCGAGCGGTATCAGCTCACTCAAAGGCGGTAATACGGTTATCCA
CAGAATCAGGGGATAACGCAGGAAAGAACATGTGAGCAAAAGGCCAGCAAAAGGCCAGGAACCGTAAAAA
GGCCGCGTTGCTGGCGTTTTTCCATAGGCTCCGCCCCCCTGACGAGCATCACAAAAATCGACGCTCAAGT
CAGAGGTGGCGAAACCCGACAGGACTATAAAGATACCAGGCGTTTCCCCCTGGAAGCTCCCTCGTGCGCT
CTCCTGTTCCGACCCTGCCGCTTACCGGATACCTGTCCGCCTTTCTCCCTTCGGGAAGCGTGGCGCTTTC
TCATAGCTCACGCTGTAGGTATCTCAGTTCGGTGTAGGTCGTTCGCTCCAAGCTGGGCTGTGTGCACGAA
CCCCCCGTTCAGCCCGACCGCTGCGCCTTATCCGGTAACTATCGTCTTGAGTCCAACCCGGTAAGACACG
ACTTATCGCCACTGGCAGCAGCCACTGGTAACAGGATTAGCAGAGCGAGGTATGTAGGCGGTGCTACAGA
GTTCTTGAAGTGGTGGCCTAACTACGGCTACACTAGAAGAACAGTATTTGGTATCTGCGCTCTGCTGAAG
CCAGTTACCTTCGGAAAAAGAGTTGGTAGCTCTTGATCCGGCAAACAAACCACCGCTGGTAGCGGTGGTT
TTTTTGTTTGCAAGCAGCAGATTACGCGCAGAAAAAAAGGATCTCAAGAAGATCCTTTGATCTTTTCTAC
GGGGTCTGACGCTCAGTGGAACGAAAACTCACGTTAAGGGATTTTGGTCATGAGATTATCAAAAAGGATC
TTCACCTAGATCCTTTTAAATTAAAAATGAAGTTTTAAATCAATCTAAAGTATATATGAGTAAACTTGGT
CTGACAGTTACCAATGCTTAATCAGTGAGGCACCTATCTCAGCGATCTGTCTA
